Addgene plasmid #17544: pBabe B-Raf V600E
Depositing lab: Channing Der. Depositing organization: University of North Carolina at Chapel Hill. Publication: Context-dependent roles of mutant B-Raf signaling in melanoma and colorectal carcinoma cell growth. Hao H, Muniz-Medina VM, Mehta H, Thomas NE, Khazak V, Der CJ, Shields JM. Mol Cancer Ther. 2007 Aug . 6(8):2220-9. 10.1158/1535-7163.MCT-06-0728 PubMed 17699719.
Backbone
  Vector backbone: pBabe-puro
  Backbone size w/o insert (bp): 5200
  Vector type: Mammalian Expression, Retroviral
  Selectable markers: Puromycin
Growth in bacteria
  Bacterial resistance: Ampicillin, 100 μg/mL
  Growth temperature: 37°C
  Growth strain: DH5alpha
  Copy number: High Copy
Gene/Insert
  Gene/Insert name: B-Raf
  Species: H. sapiens (human)
  Insert size (bp): 2477
  Mutation: V600E
  Entrez Gene: BRAF (a.k.a. B-RAF1, B-raf, BRAF-1, BRAF1, NS7, RAFB1)
  Cloning method: Restriction Enzyme
  Sequencing primers: 5′ pBABE-5; 3′ pBABE-3
Resource information
  A portion of this plasmid was derived from a plasmid made by: pcDNA3 B-Raf (WT); provided by P. Stork, Oregon Health Sciences University, Portland, OR
Terms and licenses: Academic/Nonprofit Terms; Industry Terms: Not Available to Industry
How to cite: pBabe B-Raf V600E was a gift from Channing Der (Addgene plasmid # 17544 ; http://n2t.net/addgene:17544 ; RRID:Addgene_17544)
