[The description below was written by a language model from this plasmid's Addgene catalogue record and pLannotate feature annotations shown in this document.]
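Description:
pBabe B-Raf V600E is a Moloney murine leukemia virus-based retroviral expression vector built on the pBabe-puro backbone and carrying human BRAF with the V600E substitution. The catalogue notes that part of the plasmid derives from a wild-type B-Raf construct in pcDNA3. In bacteria it is maintained as a high-copy plasmid through a ColE1/pUC-type origin and selected with ampicillin via the β-lactamase gene and its native promoter.

The retroviral cassette is flanked by MMLV long terminal repeats. Downstream of the 5′ LTR lie a packaging signal (Ψ) and a truncated gag segment lacking its start codon. Together these allow the transcribed genomic RNA to be efficiently encapsidated when the plasmid is introduced into a packaging cell line that supplies the viral proteins in trans. The BRAF coding sequence sits directly after this region with no dedicated internal promoter annotated, so its expression is presumably driven by the 5′ LTR, as is usual for pBabe vectors. It is followed by an SV40 enhancer/early promoter driving puromycin N-acetyltransferase, which permits selection of stably transduced mammalian cells with puromycin. The automated annotation also flags a short ΔU3 fragment adjacent to the 3′ LTR and a small lacI fragment in the backbone. These look like partial matches rather than functional elements, since a full LTR is annotated at the 3′ end.

BRAF encodes a kinase that phosphorylates MAP2K1 and so activates the MAP kinase pathway, and V600E is a well-known activating, cancer-associated mutation. The construct is suited to stable retroviral expression of mutant B-Raf, and the associated publication concerns mutant B-Raf signaling in melanoma and colorectal carcinoma cell growth.
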