Features (pLannotate 1.2.2; 12 found; start..end, strand, type, name):
     33..893     -  CDS            AmpR: β-lactamase; bla; confers resistance to ampicillin, carbenicillin, and related antibiotics
    894..998     -  promoter       AmpR promoter: bla
   1029..1498    +  LTR            LTR: long terminal repeat from Moloney murine leukemia virus
   1622..1896    +  misc_feature   MESV Ψ (fragment): packaging signal of murine embryonic stem cell virus
   1963..2379    +  CDS            gag (truncated): truncated Moloney murine leukemia virus (MMLV) gag gene lacking the start codon
   2399..4696    +  CDS            BRAF: BRAF_HUMAN - Also known as BRAF1, RAFB1. Experimental evidence at protein level: Swiss-Prot protein existence level 1. Protein kinase involved in the transduction of mitogenic signals from the cell membrane to the nucleus (Probable). Phosphorylates MAP2K1, and thereby activates the MAP kinase signal transduction pathway (PubMed:21441910, PubMed:29433126). May play a role in the postsynaptic responses of hippocampal neurons (PubMed:1508179). From Homo sapiens (Human).
   4716..5045    +  promoter       SV40 promoter: SV40 enhancer and early promoter
   5055..5654    +  CDS            PuroR: puromycin N-acetyltransferase; pac from Streptomyces alboniger; confers resistance to puromycin
   5753..5874    +  LTR            3' LTR (ΔU3) (fragment): self-inactivating 3' long terminal repeat (LTR) from Moloney murine leukemia virus
   5875..6344    +  LTR            LTR: long terminal repeat from Moloney murine leukemia virus
   6410..6462    -  CDS            lacI (fragment): lac repressor; lacI; The lac repressor binds to the lac operator to inhibit transcription in E. coli. This inhibition can be relieved by adding lactose or isopropyl-β-D-thiogalactopyranoside (IPTG).
   6645..7233    -  rep_origin     ori: high-copy-number ColE1/pMB1/pBR322/pUC origin of replication
>Addgene plasmid #17544 | pBabe B-Raf V600E | addgene full sequence | sequence record 154443 | Addgene NGS results
TAAAGTATATATGAGTAAACTTGGTCTGACAGTTACCAATGCTTAATCAGTGAGGCACCTATCTCAGCGA
TCTGTCTATTTCGTTCATCCATAGTTGCCTGACTCCCCGTCGTGTAGATAACTACGATACGGGAGGGCTT
ACCATCTGGCCCCAGTGCTGCAATGATACCGCGAGACCCACGCTCACCGGCTCCAGATTTATCAGCAATA
AACCAGCCAGCCGGAAGGGCCGAGCGCAGAAGTGGTCCTGCAACTTTATCCGCCTCCATCCAGTCTATTA
ATTGTTGCCGGGAAGCTAGAGTAAGTAGTTCGCCAGTTAATAGTTTGCGCAACGTTGTTGCCATTGCTAC
AGGCATCGTGGTGTCACGCTCGTCGTTTGGTATGGCTTCATTCAGCTCCGGTTCCCAACGATCAAGGCGA
GTTACATGATCCCCCATGTTGTGCAAAAAAGCGGTTAGCTCCTTCGGTCCTCCGATCGTTGTCAGAAGTA
AGTTGGCCGCAGTGTTATCACTCATGGTTATGGCAGCACTGCATAATTCTCTTACTGTCATGCCATCCGT
AAGATGCTTTTCTGTGACTGGTGAGTACTCAACCAAGTCATTCTGAGAATAGTGTATGCGGCGACCGAGT
TGCTCTTGCCCGGCGTCAATACGGGATAATACCGCGCCACATAGCAGAACTTTAAAAGTGCTCATCATTG
GAAAACGTTCTTCGGGGCGAAAACTCTCAAGGATCTTACCGCTGTTGAGATCCAGTTCGATGTAACCCAC
TCGTGCACCCAACTGATCTTCAGCATCTTTTACTTTCACCAGCGTTTCTGGGTGAGCAAAAACAGGAAGG
CAAAATGCCGCAAAAAAGGGAATAAGGGCGACACGGAAATGTTGAATACTCATACTCTTCCTTTTTCAAT
ATTATTGAAGCATTTATCAGGGTTATTGTCTCATGAGCGGATACATATTTGAATGTATTTAGAAAAATAA
ACAAATAGGGGTTCCGCGCACATTTCCCCGAAAAGTGCCACCTGCAGCCTGAATATGGGCCAAACAGGAT
ATCTGTGGTAAGCAGTTCCTGCCCCGGCTCAGGGCCAAGAACAGATGGAACAGCTGAATATGGGCCAAAC
AGGATATCTGTGGTAAGCAGTTCCTGCCCCGGCTCAGGGCCAAGAACAGATGGTCCCCAGATGCGGTCCA
GCCCTCAGCAGTTTCTAGAGAACCATCAGATGTTTCCAGGGTGCCCCAAGGACCTGAAATGACCCTGTGC
CTTATTTGAACTAACCAATCAGTTCGCTTCTCGCTTCTGTTCGCGCGCTTCTGCTCCCCGAGCTCAATAA
AAGAGCCCACAACCCCTCACTCGGGGCGCCAGTCCTCCGATTGACTGAGTCGCCCGGGTACCCGTGTATC
CAATAAACCCTCTTGCAGTTGCATCCGACTTGTGGTCTCGCTGTTCCTTGGGAGGGTCTCCTCTGAGTGA
TTGACTACCCGTCAGCGGGGGTCTTTCATTTGGGGGCTCGTCCGGGATCGGGAGACCCCTGCCCAGGGAC
CACCGACCCACCACCGGGAGGCAAGCTGGCCAGCAACTTATCTGTGTCTGTCCGATTGTCTAGTGTCTAT
GACTGATTTTATGCGCCTGCGTCGGTACTAGTTAGCTAACTAGCTCTGTATCTGGCGGACCCGTGGTGGA
ACTGACGAGTTCTGAACACCCGGCCGCAACCCTGGGAGACGTCCCAGGGACTTTGGGGGCCGTTTTTGTG
GCCCGACCTGAGGAAGGGAGTCGATGTGGAATCCGACCCCGTCAGGATATGTGGTTCTGGTAGGAGACGA
GAACCTAAAACAGTTCCCGCCTCCGTCTGAATTTTTGCTTTCGGTTTGGAACCGAAGCCGCGCGTCTTGT
CTGCTGCAGCGCTGCAGCATCGTTCTGTGTTGTCTCTGTCTGACTGTGTTTCTGTATTTGTCTGAAAATT
AGGGCCAGACTGTTACCACTCCCTTAAGTTTGACCTTAGGTCACTGGAAAGATGTCGAGCGGATCGCTCA
CAACCAGTCGGTAGATGTCAAGAAGAGACGTTGGGTTACCTTCTGCTCTGCAGAATGGCCAACCTTTAAC
GTCGGATGGCCGCGAGACGGCACCTTTAACCGAGACCTCATCACCCAGGTTAAGATCAAGGTCTTTTCAC
CTGGCCCGCATGGACACCCAGACCAGGTCCCCTACATCGTGACCTGGGAAGCCTTGGCTTTTGACCCCCC
TCCCTGGGTCAAGCCCTTTGTACACCCTAAGCCTCCGCCTCCTCTTCCTCCATCCGCCCCGTCTCTCCCC
CTTGAACCTCCTCGTTCGACCCCGCCTCGATCCTCCCTTTATCCAGCCCTCACTCCTTCTCTAGGCGCCG
GCCGGATCTCGACTAGGAATGGCGGCGCTGAGCGGTGGCGGTGGTGGCGGCGCGGAGCCGGGCCAGGCTC
TGTTCAACGGGGACATGGAGCCCGAGGCCGGCGCCGGCGCCGGCGCCGCGGCCTCTTCGGCTGCGGACCC
TGCCATTCCGGAGGAGGTGTGGAATATCAAACAAATGATTAAGTTGACACAGGAACATATAGAGGCCCTA
TTGGACAAATTTGGTGGGGAGCATAATCCACCATCAATATATCTGGAGGCCTATGAAGAATACACCAGCA
AGCTAGATGCACTCCAACAAAGAGAACAACAGTTATTGGAATCTCTGGGGAACGGAACTGATTTTTCTGT
TTCTAGCTCTGCATCAATGGATACCGTTACATCTTCTTCCTCTTCTAGCCTTTCAGTGCTACCTTCATCT
CTTTCAGTTTTTCAAAATCCCACAGATGTGGCACGGAGCAACCCCAAGTCACCACAAAAACCTATCGTTA
GAGTCTTCCTGCCCAACAAACAGAGGACAGTGGTACCTGCAAGGTGTGGAGTTACAGTCCGAGACAGTCT
AAAGAAAGCACTGATGATGAGAGGTCTAATCCCAGAGTGCTGTGCTGTTTACAGAATTCAGGATGGAGAG
AAGAAACCAATTGGTTGGGACACTGATATTTCCTGGCTTACTGGAGAAGAATTGCATGTGGAAGTGTTGG
AGAATGTTCCACTTACAACACACAACTTTGTACGAAAAACGTTTTTCACCTTAGCATTTTGTGACTTTTG
TCGAAAGCTGCTTTTCCAGGGTTTCCGCTGTCAAACATGTGGTTATAAATTTCACCAGCGTTGTAGTACA
GAAGTTCCACTGATGTGTGTTAATTATGACCAACTTGATTTGCTGTTTGTCTCCAAGTTCTTTGAACACC
ACCCAATACCACAGGAAGAGGCGTCCTTAGCAGAGACTGCCCTAACATCTGGATCATCCCCTTCCGCACC
CGCCTCGGACTCTATTGGGCCCCAAATTCTCACCAGTCCGTCTCCTTCAAAATCCATTCCAATTCCACAG
CCCTTCCGACCAGCAGATGAAGATCATCGAAATCAATTTGGGCAACGAGACCGATCCTCATCAGCTCCCA
ATGTGCATATAAACACAATAGAACCTGTCAATATTGATGACTTGATTAGAGACCAAGGATTTCGTGGTGA
TGGAGGATCAACCACAGGTTTGTCTGCTACCCCCCCTGCCTCATTACCTGGCTCACTAACTAACGTGAAA
GCCTTACAGAAATCTCCAGGACCTCAGCGAGAAAGGAAGTCATCTTCATCCTCAGAAGACAGGAATCGAA
TGAAAACACTTGGTAGACGGGACTCGAGTGATGATTGGGAGATTCCTGATGGGCAGATTACAGTGGGACA
AAGAATTGGATCTGGATCATTTGGAACAGTCTACAAGGGAAAGTGGCATGGTGATGTGGCAGTGAAAATG
TTGAATGTGACAGCACCTACACCTCAGCAGTTACAAGCCTTCAAAAATGAAGTAGGAGTACTCAGGAAAA
CACGACATGTGAATATCCTACTCTTCATGGGCTATTCCACAAAGCCACAACTGGCTATTGTTACCCAGTG
GTGTGAGGGCTCCAGCTTGTATCACCATCTCCATATCATTGAGACCAAATTTGAGATGATCAAACTTATA
GATATTGCACGACAGACTGCACAGGGCATGGATTACTTACACGCCAAGTCAATCATCCACAGAGACCTCA
AGAGTAATAATATATTTCTTCATGAAGACCTCACAGTAAAAATAGGTGATTTTGGTCTAGCTACAGAGAA
ATCTCGATGGAGTGGGTCCCATCAGTTTGAACAGTTGTCTGGATCCATTTTGTGGATGGCACCAGAAGTC
ATCAGAATGCAAGATAAAAATCCATACAGCTTTCAGTCAGATGTATATGCATTTGGAATTGTTCTGTATG
AATTGATGACTGGACAGTTACCTTATTCAAACATCAACAACAGGGACCAGATAATTTTTATGGTGGGACG
AGGATACCTGTCTCCAGATCTCAGTAAGGTACGGAGTAACTGTCCAAAAGCCATGAAGAGATTAATGGCA
GAGTGCCTCAAAAAGAAAAGAGATGAGAGACCACTCTTTCCCCAAATTCTCGCCTCTATTGAGCTGCTGG
CCCGCTCATTGCCAAAAATTCACCGCAGTGCATCAGAACCCTCCTTGAATCGGGCTGGTTTCCAAACAGA
GGATTTTAGTCTATATGCTTGTGCTTCTCCAAAAACACCCATCCAGGCAGGGGGATATGGTGCGTTTCCT
GTCCACTGAGTCGACCCTGTGGAATGTGTGTCAGTTAGGGTGTGGAAAGTCCCCAGGCTCCCCAGCAGGC
AGAAGTATGCAAAGCATGCATCTCAATTAGTCAGCAACCAGGTGTGGAAAGTCCCCAGGCTCCCCAGCAG
GCAGAAGTATGCAAAGCATGCATCTCAATTAGTCAGCAACCATAGTCCCGCCCCTAACTCCGCCCATCCC
GCCCCTAACTCCGCCCAGTTCCGCCCATTCTCCGCCCCATGGCTGACTAATTTTTTTTATTTATGCAGAG
GCCGAGGCCGCCTCGGCCTCTGAGCTATTCCAGAAGTAGTGAGGAGGCTTTTTTGGAGGCCTAGGCTTTT
GCAAAAAGCTTACCATGACCGAGTACAAGCCCACGGTGCGCCTCGCCACCCGCGACGACGTCCCCAGGGC
CGTACGCACCCTCGCCGCCGCGTTCGCCGACTACCCCGCCACGCGCCACACCGTCGATCCGGACCGCCAC
ATCGAGCGGGTCACCGAGCTGCAAGAACTCTTCCTCACGCGCGTCGGGCTCGACATCGGCAAGGTGTGGG
TCGCGGACGACGGCGCCGCGGTGGCGGTCTGGACCACGCCGGAGAGCGTCGAAGCGGGGGCGGTGTTCGC
CGAGATCGGCCCGCGCATGGCCGAGTTGAGCGGTTCCCGGCTGGCCGCGCAGCAACAGATGGAAGGCCTC
CTGGCGCCGCACCGGCCCAAGGAGCCCGCGTGGTTCCTGGCCACCGTCGGCGTCTCGCCCGACCACCAGG
GCAAGGGTCTGGGCAGCGCCGTCGTGCTCCCCGGAGTGGAGGCGGCCGAGCGCGCCGGGGTGCCCGCCTT
CCTGGAGACCTCCGCGCCCCGCAACCTCCCCTTCTACGAGCGGCTCGGCTTCACCGTCACCGCCGACGTC
GAGGTGCCCGAAGGACCGCGCACCTGGTGCATGACCCGCAAGCCCGGTGCCTGACGCCCGCCCCACGACC
CGCAGCGCCCGACCGAAAGGAGCGCACGACCCCATGCATCGATAAAATAAAAGATTTTATTTAGTCTCCA
GAAAAAGGGGGGAATGAAAGACCCCACCTGTAGGTTTGGCAAGCTAGCTTAAGTAACGCCATTTTGCAAG
GCATGGAAAAATACATAACTGAGAATAGAGAAGTTCAGATCAAGGTCAGGAACAGATGGAACAGCTGAAT
ATGGGCCAAACAGGATATCTGTGGTAAGCAGTTCCTGCCCCGGCTCAGGGCCAAGAACAGATGGAACAGC
TGAATATGGGCCAAACAGGATATCTGTGGTAAGCAGTTCCTGCCCCGGCTCAGGGCCAAGAACAGATGGT
CCCCAGATGCGGTCCAGCCCTCAGCAGTTTCTAGAGAACCATCAGATGTTTCCAGGGTGCCCCAAGGACC
TGAAATGACCCTGTGCCTTATTTGAACTAACCAATCAGTTCGCTTCTCGCTTCTGTTCGCGCGCTTCTGC
TCCCCGAGCTCAATAAAAGAGCCCACAACCCCTCACTCGGGGCGCCAGTCCTCCGATTGACTGAGTCGCC
CGGGTACCCGTGTATCCAATAAACCCTCTTGCAGTTGCATCCGACTTGTGGTCTCGCTGTTCCTTGGGAG
GGTCTCCTCTGAGTGATTGACTACCCGTCAGCGGGGGTCTTTCACATGCAGCATGTATCAAAATTAATTT
GGTTTTTTTTCTTAAGTATTTACATTAAATGGCCATAGTTGCATTAATGAATCGGCCAACGCGCGGGGAG
AGGCGGTTTGCGTATTGGGCGCTCTTCCGCTTCCTCGCTCACTGACTCGCTGCGCTCGGTCGTTCGGCTG
CGGCGAGCGGTATCAGCTCACTCAAAGGCGGTAATACGGTTATCCACAGAATCAGGGGATAACGCAGGAA
AGAACATGTGAGCAAAAGGCCAGCAAAAGGCCAGGAACCGTAAAAAGGCCGCGTTGCTGGCGTTTTTCCA
TAGGCTCCGCCCCCCTGACGAGCATCACAAAAATCGACGCTCAAGTCAGAGGTGGCGAAACCCGACAGGA
CTATAAAGATACCAGGCGTTTCCCCCTGGAAGCTCCCTCGTGCGCTCTCCTGTTCCGACCCTGCCGCTTA
CCGGATACCTGTCCGCCTTTCTCCCTTCGGGAAGCGTGGCGCTTTCTCATAGCTCACGCTGTAGGTATCT
CAGTTCGGTGTAGGTCGTTCGCTCCAAGCTGGGCTGTGTGCACGAACCCCCCGTTCAGCCCGACCGCTGC
GCCTTATCCGGTAACTATCGTCTTGAGTCCAACCCGGTAAGACACGACTTATCGCCACTGGCAGCAGCCA
CTGGTAACAGGATTAGCAGAGCGAGGTATGTAGGCGGTGCTACAGAGTTCTTGAAGTGGTGGCCTAACTA
CGGCTACACTAGAAGAACAGTATTTGGTATCTGCGCTCTGCTGAAGCCAGTTACCTTCGGAAAAAGAGTT
GGTAGCTCTTGATCCGGCAAACAAACCACCGCTGGTAGCGGTGGTTTTTTTGTTTGCAAGCAGCAGATTA
CGCGCAGAAAAAAAGGATCTCAAGAAGATCCTTTGATCTTTTCTACGGGGTCTGACGCTCAGTGGAACGA
AAACTCACGTTAAGGGATTTTGGTCATGAGATTATCAAAAAGGATCTTCACCTAGATCCTTTTGCGGCCG
CAAATCAATC
