>Addgene plasmid #17544 | pBabe B-Raf V600E | addgene partial sequence | sequence record 56258 | pBabe3 5'-ACCCTAACTGACACACATTCC-3'
CGGGGAAGGAACGCACCATATCCCCCTGGCCTGGATGGGTGTTTTTGGAGAAGCACAAGCATATAGACTA
AAATCCTCTGTTTGGAAACCAGCCCGATTCAAGGAGGGTTCTGATGCACTGCGGTGAATTTTTGGCAATG
AGCGGGCCAGCAGCTCAATAGAGGCGAGAATTTGGGGAAAGAGTGGTCTCTCATCTCTTTTCTTTTTGAG
GCACTCTGCCATTAATCTCTTCATGGCTTTTGGACAGTTACTCCGTACCTTACTGAGATCTGGAGACAGG
TATCCTCGTCCCACCATAAAAATTATCTGGTCCCTGTTGTTGATGTTTGAATAAGGTAACTGTCCAGTCA
TCAATTCATACAGAACAATTCCAAATGCATATACATCTGACTGAAAGCTGTATGGATTTTTATCTTGCAT
TCTGATGACTTCTGGTGCCATCCACAAAATGGATCCAGACAACTGTTCAAACTGATGGGACCCACTCCAT
CGAGATTTCTCTGTAGCTAGACCAAAATCACCTATTTTTACTGTGAGGTCTTCATGAAGAAATATATTAT
TACTCTTGAGGTCTCTGTGGATGATTGACTTGGCGTGTAAGTAATCCATGCCCTGTGCAGTCTGTCGTGC
AATATCTATAAGTTTGATCATCTCAAATTTGGTCTCAATGATATGGAGATGGTGATACAAGCTGGAGCCC
TCACACCACTGGGTAACAATAGCCAGTTGTGGCTTTGTGGAATAGCCCATGAAGAGTAGGATATTCACAT
GTCGTGTTTTCCTGAGTACTCCTACTTCATTTTTGAAGGCTTGTAACTGCTGAGGTGTAGGTGCTGTCAC
ATTCAACATTTTCACTGCCACATCACCATGCCACTTTCCCCTTGTAGACTGTTCCAAATGATCCAGATCC
AATTCTTTGTCCCACTGTAATCTGCCCATCAGGAATCTCCCAATCATCACTCGAGTCCCGTCTACCAAGG
GGTTTTCATTC
