>Addgene plasmid #17544 | pBabe B-Raf V600E | addgene partial sequence | sequence record 56259 | hBRAF-F 5'-AGAATACACCagcaagctagatg-3'
CTCTGGGGAACGGAACTGATTTTTCTGTTTCTAGCTCTGCATCAATGGATACCGTTACATCTTCTTCCTC
TTCTAGCCTTTCAGTGCTACCTTCATCTCTTTCAGTTTTTCAAAATCCCACAGATGTGGCACGGAGCAAC
CCCAAGTCACCACAAAAACCTATCGTTAGAGTCTTCCTGCCCAACAAACAGAGGACAGTGGTACCTGCAA
GGTGTGGAGTTACAGTCCGAGACAGTCTAAAGAAAGCACTGATGATGAGAGGTCTAATCCCAGAGTGCTG
TGCTGTTTACAGAATTCAGGATGGAGAGAAGAAACCAATTGGTTGGGACACTGATATTTCCTGGCTTACT
GGAGAAGAATTGCATGTGGAAGTGTTGGAGAATGTTCCACTTACAACACACAACTTTGTACGAAAAACGT
TTTTCACCTTAGCATTTTGTGACTTTTGTCGAAAGCTGCTTTTCCAGGGTTTCCGCTGTCAAACATGTGG
TTATAAATTTCACCAGCGTTGTAGTACAGAAGTTCCACTGATGTGTGTTAATTATGACCAACTTGATTTG
CTGTTTGTCTCCAAGTTCTTTGAACACCACCCAATACCACAGGAAGAGGCGTCCTTAGCAGAGACTGCCC
TAACATCTGGATCATCCCCTTCCGCACCCGCCTCGGACTCTATTGGGCCCCAAATTCTCACCAGTCCGTC
TCCTTCAAAATCCATTCCAATTCCACAGCCCTTCCGACCAGCA
